>Addgene plasmid #64729 | pcDNA3-Cyto-CaNAR2 | depositor full sequence | sequence record 109343 | pcDNA3-Cyto-CaNAR2 sequence 7848 bps
GACGGATCGGGAGATCTCCCGATCCCCTATGGTCGACTCTCAGTACAATCTGCTCTGATGCCGCATAGTT
AAGCCAGTATCTGCTCCCTGCTTGTGTGTTGGAGGTCGCTGAGTAGTGCGCGAGCAAAATTTAAGCTACA
ACAAGGCAAGGCTTGACCGACAATTGCATGAAGAATCTGCTTAGGGTTAGGCGTTTTGCGCTGCTTCGCG
ATGTACGGGCCAGATATACGCGTTGACATTGATTATTGACTAGTTATTAATAGTAATCAATTACGGGGTC
ATTAGTTCATAGCCCATATATGGAGTTCCGCGTTACATAACTTACGGTAAATGGCCCGCCTGGCTGACCG
CCCAACGACCCCCGCCCATTGACGTCAATAATGACGTATGTTCCCATAGTAACGCCAATAGGGACTTTCC
ATTGACGTCAATGGGTGGACTATTTACGGTAAACTGCCCACTTGGCAGTACATCAAGTGTATCATATGCC
AAGTACGCCCCCTATTGACGTCAATGACGGTAAATGGCCCGCCTGGCATTATGCCCAGTACATGACCTTA
TGGGACTTTCCTACTTGGCAGTACATCTACGTATTAGTCATCGCTATTACCATGGTGATGCGGTTTTGGC
AGTACATCAATGGGCGTGGATAGCGGTTTGACTCACGGGGATTTCCAAGTCTCCACCCCATTGACGTCAA
TGGGAGTTTGTTTTGGCACCAAAATCAACGGGACTTTCCAAAATGTCGTAACAACTCCGCCCCATTGACG
CAAATGGGCGGTAGGCGTGTACGGTGGGAGGTCTATATAAGCAGAGCTCTCTGGCTAACTAGAGAACCCA
CTGCTTACTGGCTTATCGAAATTAATACGACTCACTATAGGGAGACCCAAGCTTGCGGCCGCCACCATGG
TGCGGGGTTCTCATCATCATCATCATCATGGTATGGCTAGCATGACTGGTGGACAGCAAATGGGTCGGGA
TCTGTACGACGATGACGATAAGGATCCCATGGTGAGCAAGGGCGAGGAGCTGTTCACCGGGGTGGTGCCC
ATCCTGGTCGAGCTGGACGGCGACGTAAACGGCCACAAGTTCAGCGTGTCCGGCGAGGGCGAGGGCGATG
CCACCTACGGCAAGCTGACCCTGAAGTTCATCTGCACCACCGGCAAGCTGCCCGTGCCCTGGCCCACCCT
CGTGACCACCCTGAGCTGGGGCGTGCAGTGCTTCGCCCGCTACCCCGACCACATGAAGCAGCACGACTTC
TTCAAGTCCGCCATGCCCGAAGGCTACGTCCAGGAGCGCACCATCTTCTTCAAGGACGACGGCAACTACA
AGACCCGCGCCGAGGTGAAGTTCGAGGGCGACACCCTGGTGAACCGCATCGAGCTGAAGGGCATCGACTT
CAAGGAGGACGGCAACATCCTGGGGCACAAGCTGGAGTACAACGCCATCCACGGCAACGTCTATATCACC
GCCGACAAGCAGAAGAACGGCATCAAGGCCAACTTCGGCCTCAACTGCAACATCGAGGACGGCAGCGTGC
AGCTCGCCGACCACTACCAGCAGAACACCCCCATCGGCGACGGCCCCGTGCTGCTGCCCGACAACCACTA
CCTGAGCACCCAGTCCAAGCTGAGCAAAGACCCCAACGAGAAGCGCGATCACATGGTCCTGCTGGAGTTC
GTGACCGCCGCCGGGATCACTCTCGGCATGGACGAGCTGTACAAGCGCATGCCCATGAACGCCCCCGAGC
GGCAGCCCCAACCCGACGGCGGGGACGCCCCAGGCCACGAGCCTGGGGGCAGCCCCCAAGACGAGCTTGA
CTTCTCCATCCTCTTCGACTATGAGTATTTGAATCCGAACGAAGAAGAGCCGAATGCACATAAGGTCGCC
AGCCCACCCTCCGGACCCGCATACCCCGATGATGTAATGGACTATGGCCTCAAGCCATACAGCCCCCTTG
CTAGTCTCTCTGGCGAGCCCCCCGGCCGATTCGGAGAGCCGGATAGGGTAGGGCCGCAGAAGTTTCTGAG
CGCGGCCAAGCCAGCAGGGGCCTCGGGCCTGAGCCCTCGGATCGAGATCACTCCGTCCCACGAACTGATC
CAGGCAGTGGGGCCCCTCCGCATGAGAGACGCGGGCCTCCTGGTGGAGCAGCCTCCCCTGGCCGGGGTGG
CCGCCAGCCCGAGGTTCACCCTGCCCGTGCCCGGCTTCGAGGGCTACCGCGAGCCGCTTTGCTTGAGCCC
CGCTAGCAGCGGCTCCTCTGCCAGCTTCATTTCTGACACCTTCTCCCCCTACACCTCGCCCTGCGTCTCG
CCCAATAACGGCGGGCCCGACGACCTGTGTCCGCAGTTTCAAAACATCCCTGCTCATTATTCCCCCAGAA
CCTCGCCAATAATGTCACCTCGAACCAGCCTCGCCGAGGACAGCTGCCTGGGCCGCCACTCGCCCGTGCC
CCGTCCGGCCTCCCGCTCCTCATCGCCTGGTGCCAAGCGGAGGCATTCGTGCGCCGAGGCCTTGGTTGCC
CTGCCGCCCGGAGCCTCACCCCAGCGCTCCCGGAGCCCCTCGCCGCAGCCCTCATCTCACGTGGCACCCC
AGGACCACGGCTCCCCGGCTGGGTACCCCCCTGTTGAGCTCATGGTGAGCAAAGGCGAAGAGCTGTTCAC
CGGCGTGGTGCCCATCCTGGTGGAGCTGGACGGCGACGTGAACGGCCACAAGTTCAGCGTGAGCGGCGAG
GGCGAGGGCGACGCCACCTACGGCAAGCTGACCCTGAAGCTGCTGTGCACCACCGGCAAGCTGCCCGTGC
CCTGGCCCACCCTGGTGACCACCCTGGGCTACGGCGTGCAGTGCTTCGCCCGGTACCCCGACCACATGAA
GCAGCACGACTTCTTCAAGAGCGCCATGCCCGAGGGCTACGTGCAGGAGCGGACCATCTTCTTCAAGGAC
GACGGCAACTACAAGACCCGGGCCGAGGTGAAGTTCGAGGGCGACACCCTGGTGAACCGGATCGAGCTGA
AGGGCATCGACTTCAAGGAGGACGGCAACATCCTGGGCCACAAGCTGGAGTACAACTACAACAGCCACAA
CGTGTACATCACCGCCGACAAGCAGAAGAACGGCATCAAGGCCAACTTCAAGATCCGGCACAACATCGAG
GACGGCGGCGTGCAGCTGGCCGACCACTACCAGCAGAACACCCCCATCGGCGACGGCCCCGTGCTGCTGC
CCGACAACCACTACCTGAGCTACCAGAGCGCCCTGTTCAAGGACCCCAACGAGAAGCGGGACCACATGGT
GCTGCTGGAGTTCCTGACCGCCGCCGGCATCACCGAGGGCATGAACGAGCTGTATAAGGAATTCCTGCCC
CCCCTGGAGCGCCTGACCCTGTAATCTAGAGGGCCCTATTCTATAGTGTCACCTAAATGCTAGAGCTCGC
TGATCAGCCTCGACTGTGCCTTCTAGTTGCCAGCCATCTGTTGTTTGCCCCTCCCCCGTGCCTTCCTTGA
CCCTGGAAGGTGCCACTCCCACTGTCCTTTCCTAATAAAATGAGGAAATTGCATCGCATTGTCTGAGTAG
GTGTCATTCTATTCTGGGGGGTGGGGTGGGGCAGGACAGCAAGGGGGAGGATTGGGAAGACAATAGCAGG
CATGCTGGGGATGCGGTGGGCTCTATGGCTTCTGAGGCGGAAAGAACCAGCTGGGGCTCTAGGGGGTATC
CCC
[124 nt withheld, positions 3714-3837]
C
[32 nt withheld, positions 3839-3870]
CA
[57 nt withheld, positions 3873-3929]
A
[49 nt withheld, positions 3931-3979]
CCTTTGACGTTGGAGTCCACGTTCTTT
[37 nt withheld, positions 4007-4043]
ACCCTATCTCGGTCTATTCTTTTGATTTATAAGGGATTTTGGGGATTTCGGCCTATTGGTTAAAAAATGA
GCTGATTTAACAAAAATTTAACGCGAATTAATTCTGTGGAATGTGTGTCAGTTAGGGTGTGGAAAGTCCC
CAGGCTCCCCAGGCAGGCAGAAGTATGCAAAGCATGCATCTCAATTAGTCAGCAACCAGGTGTGGAAAGT
CCCCAGGCTCCCCAGCAGGCAGAAGTATGCAAAGCATGCATCTCAATTAGTCAGCAACCATAGTCCCGCC
CCTAACTCCGCCCATCCCGCCCCTAACTCCGCCCAGTTCCGCCCATTCTCCGCCCCATGGCTGACTAATT
TTTTTTATTTATGCAGAGGCCGAGGCCGCCTCTGCCTCTGAGCTATTCCAGAAGTAGTGAGGAGGCTTTT
TTGGAGGCCTAGGCTTTTGCAAAAAGCTCCCGGGAGCTTGTATATCCATTTTCGGATCTGATCAAGAGAC
AGGATGAGGATCGTTTCGCATGATTGAACAAGATGGATTGCACGCAGGTTCTCCGGCCGCTTGGGTGGAG
AGGCTATTCGGCTATGACTGGGCACAACAGACAATCGGCTGCTCTGATGCCGCCGTGTTCCGGCTGTCAG
CGCAGGGGCGCCCGGTTCTTTTTGTCAAGACCGACCTGTCCGGTGCCCTGAATGAACTGCAGGACGAGGC
AGCGCGGCTATCGTGGCTGGCCACGACGGGCGTTCCTTGCGCAGCTGTGCTCGACGTTGTCACTGAAGCG
GGAAGGGACTGGCTGCTATTGGGCGAAGTGCCGGGGCAGGATCTCCTGTCATCTCACCTTGCTCCTGCCG
AGAAAGTATCCATCATGGCTGATGCAATGCGGCGGCTGCATACGCTTGATCCGGCTACCTGCCCATTCGA
CCACCAAGCGAAACATCGCATCGAGCGAGCACGTACTCGGATGGAAGCCGGTCTTGTCGATCAGGATGAT
CTGGACGAAGAGCATCAGGGGCTCGCGCCAGCCGAACTGTTCGCCAGGCTCAAGGCGCGCATGCCCGACG
GCGAGGATCTCGTCGTGACCCATGGCGATGCCTGCTTGCCGAATATCATGGTGGAAAATGGCCGCTTTTC
TGGATTCATCGACTGTGGCCGGCTGGGTGTGGCGGACCGCTATCAGGACATAGCGTTGGCTACCCGTGAT
ATTGCTGAAGAGCTTGGCGGCGAATGGGCTGACCGCTTCCTCGTGCTTTACGGTATCGCCGCTCCCGATT
CGCAGCGCATCGCCTTCTATCGCCTTCTTGACGAGTTCTTCTGAGCGGGACTCTGGGGTTCGAAATGACC
GACCAAGCGACGCCCAACCTGCCATCACGAGATTTCGATTCCACCGCCGCCTTCTATGAAAGGTTGGGCT
TCGGAATCGTTTTCCGGGACGCCGGCTGGATGATCCTCCAGCGCGGGGATCTCATGCTGGAGTTCTTCGC
CCACCCCAACTTGTTTATTGCAGCTTATAATGGTTACAAATAAAGCAATAGCATCACAAATTTCACAAAT
AAAGCATTTTTTTCACTGCATTCTAGTTGTGGTTTGTCCAAACTCATCAATGTATCTTATCATGTCTGTA
TACCGTCGACCTCTAGCTAGAGCTTGGCGTAATCATGGTCATAGCTGTTTCCTGTGTGAAATTGTTATCC
GCTCACAATTCCACACAACATACGAGCCGGAAGCATAAAGTGTAAAGCCTGGGGTGCCTAATGAGTGAGC
TAACTCACATTAATTGCGTTGCGCTCACTGCCCGCTTTCCAGTCGGGAAACCTGTCGTGCCAGCTGCATT
AATGAATCGGCCAACGCGCGGGGAGAGGCGGTTTGCGTATTGGGCGCTCTTCCGCTTCCTCGCTCACTGA
CTCGCTGCGCTCGGTCGTTCGGCTGCGGCGAGCGGTATCAGCTCACTCAAAGGCGGTAATACGGTTATCC
ACAGAATCAGGGGATAACGCAGGAAAGAACATGTGAGCAAAAGGCCAGCAAAAGGCCAGGAACCGTAAAA
AGGCCGCGTTGCTGGCGTTTTTCCATAGGCTCCGCCCCCCTGACGAGCATCACAAAAATCGACGCTCAAG
TCAGAGGTGGCGAAACCCGACAGGACTATAAAGATACCAGGCGTTTCCCCCTGGAAGCTCCCTCGTGCGC
TCTCCTGTTCCGACCCTGCCGCTTACCGGATACCTGTCCGCCTTTCTCCCTTCGGGAAGCGTGGCGCTTT
CTCAATGCTCACGCTGTAGGTATCTCAGTTCGGTGTAGGTCGTTCGCTCCAAGCTGGGCTGTGTGCACGA
ACCCCCCGTTCAGCCCGACCGCTGCGCCTTATCCGGTAACTATCGTCTTGAGTCCAACCCGGTAAGACAC
GACTTATCGCCACTGGCAGCAGCCACTGGTAACAGGATTAGCAGAGCGAGGTATGTAGGCGGTGCTACAG
AGTTCTTGAAGTGGTGGCCTAACTACGGCTACACTAGAAGGACAGTATTTGGTATCTGCGCTCTGCTGAA
GCCAGTTACCTTCGGAAAAAGAGTTGGTAGCTCTTGATCCGGCAAACAAACCACCGCTGGTAGCGGTGGT
TTTTTTGTTTGCAAGCAGCAGATTACGCGCAGAAAAAAAGGATCTCAAGAAGATCCTTTGATCTTTTCTA
CGGGGTCTGACGCTCAGTGGAACGAAAACTCACGTTAAGGGATTTTGGTCATGAGATTATCAAAAAGGAT
CTTCACCTAGATCCTTTTAAATTAAAAATGAAGTTTTAAATCAATCTAAAGTATATATGAGTAAACTTGG
TCTGACAGTTACCAATGCTTAATCAGTGAGGCACCTATCTCAGCGATCTGTCTATTTCGTTCATCCATAG
TTGCCTGACTCCCCGTCGTGTAGATAACTACGATACGGGAGGGCTTACCATCTGGCCCCAGTGCTGCAAT
GATACCGCGAGACCCACGCTCACCGGCTCCAGATTTATCAGCAATAAACCAGCCAGCCGGAAGGGCCGAG
CGCAGAAGTGGTCCTGCAACTTTATCCGCCTCCATCCAGTCTATTAATTGTTGCCGGGAAGCTAGAGTAA
GTAGTTCGCCAGTTAATAGTTTGCGCAACGTTGTTGCCATTGCTACAGGCATCGTGGTGTCACGCTCGTC
GTTTGGTATGGCTTCATTCAGCTCCGGTTCCCAACGATCAAGGCGAGTTACATGATCCCCCATGTTGTGC
AAAAAAGCGGTTAGCTCCTTCGGTCCTCCGATCGTTGTCAGAAGTAAGTTGGCCGCAGTGTTATCACTCA
TGGTTATGGCAGCACTGCATAATTCTCTTACTGTCATGCCATCCGTAAGATGCTTTTCTGTGACTGGTGA
GTACTCAACCAAGTCATTCTGAGAATAGTGTATGCGGCGACCGAGTTGCTCTTGCCCGGCGTCAATACGG
GATAATACCGCGCCACATAGCAGAACTTTAAAAGTGCTCATCATTGGAAAACGTTCTTCGGGGCGAAAAC
TCTCAAGGATCTTACCGCTGTTGAGATCCAGTTCGATGTAACCCACTCGTGCACCCAACTGATCTTCAGC
ATCTTTTACTTTCACCAGCGTTTCTGGGTGAGCAAAAACAGGAAGGCAAAATGCCGCAAAAAAGGGAATA
AGGGCGACACGGAAATGTTGAATACTCATACTCTTCCTTTTTCAATATTATTGAAGCATTTATCAGGGTT
ATTGTCTCATGAGCGGATACATATTTGAATGTATTTAGAAAAATAAACAAATAGGGGTTCCGCGCACATT
TCCCCGAAAAGTGCCACCTGACGTC
Features (pLannotate 1.2.2; 27 found; start..end, strand, type, name):
     36..80      -  misc_feature   bom (fragment): basis of mobility region from pBR322
    235..614     +  enhancer       CMV enhancer: human cytomegalovirus immediate early enhancer
    615..818     +  promoter       CMV promoter: human cytomegalovirus (CMV) immediate early promoter
    814..847     +  LTR            5' LTR (truncated) (fragment): truncated 5' long terminal repeat (LTR) from HIV-1
    863..881     +  promoter       T7 promoter: promoter for bacteriophage T7 RNA polymerase
    922..942     +  CDS            capTEV™ (fragment): composite tag for in vivo biotinylation, TEV protease cleavage, and 6xHis tagging
    943..975     +  CDS            T7 tag (gene 10 leader): leader peptide from bacteriophage T7 gene 10 promotes efficient translation in E. coli
    979..1002    +  CDS            Xpress™ tag: Xpress™ epitope tag, including an enterokinase recognition and cleavage site
   1009..1725    +  CDS            mCerulean3: mCerulean3 is a basic (constitutively fluorescent) cyan fluorescent protein published in 2011, derived from Aequorea victoria. It is reported to be a somewhat slowly-maturing monomer with very low acid sensitivity.
   1735..2625    +  CDS            NFATC2 (fragment): NFAC2_HUMAN - Also known as NFAT1, NFATP. Experimental evidence at protein level: Swiss-Prot protein existence level 1. Plays a role in the inducible expression of cytokine genes in T-cells, especially in the induction of the IL-2, IL-3, IL-4, TNF-alpha or GM-CSF. Promotes invasive migration through the activation of GPC6 expression and WNT5A signaling pathway. From Homo sapiens (Human).
   2632..3348    +  CDS            YPet: YPet is a basic (constitutively fluorescent) yellow fluorescent protein published in 2005, derived from Aequorea victoria. It has moderate acid sensitivity.
   3355..3381    +  CDS            NES: nuclear export signal from the HIV Rev protein (Fischer et al., 1995)
   3400..3418    -  promoter       SP6 promoter: promoter for bacteriophage SP6 RNA polymerase
   3444..3668    +  polyA_signal   bGH poly(A) signal: bovine growth hormone polyadenylation signal
   3672..3693    +  promoter       SV40 promoter (fragment): SV40 enhancer and early promoter
   3714..4142    +  rep_origin     f1 ori (sequence partly withheld): f1 bacteriophage origin of replication; arrow indicates direction of (+) strand synthesis
   4156..4486    +  promoter       SV40 promoter: SV40 enhancer and early promoter
   4553..5344    +  CDS            neo: KKA2_KLEPN - Also known as kan, nptII. Experimental evidence at protein level: Swiss-Prot protein existence level 1. Resistance to kanamycin, neomycin, paromomycin, ribostamycin, butirosin and gentamicin B. From Klebsiella pneumoniae.
   5368..5526    +  CDS            ble (fragment): BLE_KLEPN - Experimental evidence at protein level: Swiss-Prot protein existence level 1. Binding protein with a strong affinity to the bleomycin family of antibiotics. Binds to CL990; an antimitotic-antibiotic compound. From Klebsiella pneumoniae.
   5521..5642    +  polyA_signal   SV40 poly(A) signal: SV40 polyadenylation signal
   5715..5731    -  protein_bind   lac operator: The lac repressor binds to the lac operator to inhibit transcription in E. coli. This inhibition can be relieved by adding lactose or isopropyl-β-D-thiogalactopyranoside (IPTG). lac repressor encoded by lacI
   5739..5769    -  promoter       lac promoter: promoter for the E. coli lac operon
   5784..5805    -  protein_bind   CAP binding site: CAP binding activates transcription in the presence of cAMP. E. coli catabolite activator protein
   5818..5910    -  CDS            lacI (fragment): lac repressor; lacI; The lac repressor binds to the lac operator to inhibit transcription in E. coli. This inhibition can be relieved by adding lactose or isopropyl-β-D-thiogalactopyranoside (IPTG).
   6093..6681    -  rep_origin     ori: high-copy-number ColE1/pMB1/pBR322/pUC origin of replication
   6852..7712    -  CDS            AmpR: β-lactamase; bla; confers resistance to ampicillin, carbenicillin, and related antibiotics
   7713..7817    -  promoter       AmpR promoter: bla
