[The description below was written by a language model from this plasmid's Addgene catalogue record and pLannotate feature annotations shown in this document.]
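Description:
pcDNA3-Cyto-CaNAR2 is a mammalian expression plasmid of 7,848 bp built on the Invitrogen pcDNA3 backbone. It encodes a cytosol-targeted, genetically encoded FRET biosensor for calcineurin (CaN) phosphatase activity. In E. coli it is maintained as a high-copy plasmid through a ColE1/pUC-type origin and selected with ampicillin via the β-lactamase gene. An f1 origin is also present. For mammalian cells, an SV40 early promoter drives the neomycin phosphotransferase gene, followed by an SV40 polyadenylation signal, which permits G418 selection of stable transfectants.

The CaNAR2-NES insert of about 2.4 kb was cloned between BamHI and XbaI. It is transcribed from the CMV immediate-early enhancer/promoter and terminated by the bovine growth hormone polyadenylation signal. Flanking T7 and SP6 promoters are standard backbone elements. The open reading frame places the cyan fluorescent protein Cerulean3 at the N terminus and the yellow fluorescent protein YPet at the C terminus. Between them sits a fragment of human NFATC2 (NFAT1), a known calcineurin substrate. In sensors of this design, dephosphorylation of the substrate segment is expected to change its conformation and so alter energy transfer between the cyan donor and yellow acceptor. This gives a ratiometric optical readout of phosphatase activity.

A C-terminal nuclear export signal, annotated as the HIV Rev type, confines the reporter to the cytosol. The feature table also detects short leader tag sequences (T7 gene 10 leader, Xpress epitope) upstream of Cerulean3. These are not listed in the catalogue fields, and the record does not say whether they are translated as part of the sensor. The construct is intended for live-cell imaging of compartment-specific calcineurin signalling, for example in response to Ca2+ oscillations.
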