Addgene plasmid #64729: pcDNA3-Cyto-CaNAR2
Purpose: Cytosol-targeted FRET biosensor for monitoring calcineurin (CaN) phosphatase activity.
Depositing lab: Jin Zhang. Depositing organization: Johns Hopkins University and School of Medicine. Publication: Calmodulin-controlled spatial decoding of oscillatory Ca2+ signals by calcineurin. Mehta S, Aye-Han NN, Ganesan A, Oldach L, Gorshkov K, Zhang J. eLife. 2014 Jul 23;3:e03765. doi: 10.7554/eLife.03765. PubMed 25056880.
Backbone
  Vector backbone: pcDNA3
  Backbone manufacturer: Invitrogen
  Backbone size w/o insert (bp): 5446
  Total vector size (bp): 7848
  Vector type: Mammalian Expression
  Selectable markers: Neomycin (select with G418)
Growth in bacteria
  Bacterial resistance: Ampicillin, 100 μg/mL
  Growth temperature: 37°C
  Growth strain: DH5alpha
  Copy number: High Copy
Gene/Insert
  Gene/Insert name: CaNAR2-NES
  Species: H. sapiens (human), Synthetic
  Insert size (bp): 2376
  Promoter: CMV
  Tag / fusion protein: Cerulean3 (N terminal on insert); YPet (C terminal on insert); Nuclear export signal (NES) (C terminal on insert)
  Cloning method: Restriction Enzyme; 5′ cloning site BamHI (not destroyed); 3′ cloning site XbaI (not destroyed)
  Sequencing primers: 5′ T7 forward; 3′ BGH reverse
Terms and licenses: Academic/Nonprofit Terms; Industry Terms: Not Available to Industry
How to cite: pcDNA3-Cyto-CaNAR2 was a gift from Jin Zhang (Addgene plasmid # 64729 ; http://n2t.net/addgene:64729 ; RRID:Addgene_64729)
