>Addgene plasmid #64729 | pcDNA3-Cyto-CaNAR2 | addgene partial sequence | sequence record 111755 | CMV-F 5'-CGCAAATGGGCGGTAGGCGTG-3'
ACTAGAGAACCCACTGCTTACTGGCTTATCGAAATTAATACGACTCACTATAGGGAGACCCAAGCTTGCG
GCCGCCACCATGGTGCGGGGTTCTCATCATCATCATCATCATGGTATGGCTAGCATGACTGGTGGACAGC
AAATGGGTCGGGATCTGTACGACGATGACGATAAGGATCCCATGGTGAGCAAGGGCGAGGAGCTGTTCAC
CGGGGTGGTGCCCATCCTGGTCGAGCTGGACGGCGACGTAAACGGCCACAAGTTCAGCGTGTCCGGCGAG
GGCGAGGGCGATGCCACCTACGGCAAGCTGACCCTGAAGTTCATCTGCACCACCGGCAAGCTGCCCGTGC
CCTGGCCCACCCTCGTGACCACCCTGAGCTGGGGCGTGCAGTGCTTCGCCCGCTACCCCGACCACATGAA
GCAGCACGACTTCTTCAAGTCCGCCATGCCCGAAGGCTACGTCCAGGAGCGCACCATCTTCTTCAAGGAC
GACGGCAACTACAAGACCCGCGCCGAGGTGAAGTTCGAGGGCGACACCCTGGTGAACCGCATCGAGCTGA
AGGGCATCGACTTCAAGGAGGACGGCAACATCCTGGGGCACAAGCTGGAGTACAACGCCATCCACGGCAA
CGTCTATATCACCGCCGACAAGCAGAAGAACGGCATCAAGGCCAACTTCGGCCTCAACTGCAACATCGAG
GACGGCAGCGTGCAGCTCGCCGACCACTACCAGCAGAACACCCCCATCGGCGACGGCCCCGTGCTGCTGC
CCGACAACCACTACCTGAGCACCCAGTCCAAGCTGAGCAAAGACCCCAACGAGAAGCGCGATCACATGGT
CCTGCTGGAGTTCGTGACCG
