>Addgene plasmid #64729 | pcDNA3-Cyto-CaNAR2 | addgene partial sequence | sequence record 112458 | BGH-rev 5'-TAGAAGGCACAGTCGAGG-3'
TCTAGATTACAGGGTCAGGCGCTCCAGGGGGGGCAGGAATTCTTTGTACAATTCATTCATACCCTCGGTG
ATGCCGGCGGCGGTCAGGAACTCCAGCAGCACCATGTGGTCCCGCTTCTCGTTGGGGTCCTTGAACAGGG
CGCTCTGGTAGCTCAGGTAGTGGTTATCGGGCAGCAGCACGGGGCCGTCGCCGATGGGGGTGTTCTGCTG
GTAGTGGTCGGCCAGCTGCACGCCGCCGTCCTCGATGTTGTGCCGGATCTTGAAGTTGGCCTTGATGCCG
TTCTTCTGCTTGTCGGCGGTGATGTACACGTTGTGGCTGTTGTAGTTGTACTCCAGCTTGTGGCCCAGGA
TGTTGCTGTCCTCCTTGAAGTCGATGCCCTTCAGCTCGATCCGGTTCACCAGGGTGTCGCCCTCGAACTT
CACCTCGGCCCGGGTCTTGTAGTTGCCGTCGTCCTTGAAGAAGATGGTCCGCTCCTGCACGTAGCCCTCG
GGCATGGCGCTCTTGAAGAAGTCGTGCTGCTTCATGTGGTCGGGGTACCGGGCGAAGCACTGCACGCCGT
AGCCCAGGGTGGTCACCAGGGTGGGCCAGGGCACGGGCAGCTTGCCGGTGGTGCACAGCAGCTTCAGGGT
CAGCTTGCCGTAGGTGGCGTCGCCCTCGCCCTCGCCGCTCACGCTGAACTTGTGGCCGTTCACGTCGCCG
TCCAGCTCCACCAGGATGGGCACCACG
