>Addgene plasmid #64729 | pcDNA3-Cyto-CaNAR2 | addgene partial sequence | sequence record 113781 | Cer-F 5'-cctgagcaaagaccccaac-3'
ATCACTCTCGGCATGGACGAGCTGTACAAGCGCATGCCAATGAACGCCCCCGAGCGGCAGCCCCAACCCG
ACGGCGGGGACGCCCCAGGCCACGAGCCTGGGGGCAGCCCCCAAGACGAGCTTGACTTCTCCATCCTCTT
CGACTATGAGTATTTGAATCCGAACGAAGAAGAGCCGAATGCACATAAGGTCGCCAGCCCACCCTCCGGA
CCCGCATACCCCGATGATGTCCTGGACTATGGCCTCAAGCCATACAGCCCCCTTGCTAGTCTCTCTGGCG
AGCCCCCCGGCCGATTCGGAGAGCCGGATAGGGTAGGGCCGCAGAAGTTTCTGAGCGCGGCCAAGCCAGC
AGGGGCCTCGGGCCTGAGCCCTCGGATCGAGATCACTCCGTCCCACGAACTGATCCAGGCAGTGGGGCCC
CTCCGCATGAGAGACGCGGGCCTCCTGGTGGAGCAGCCGCCCCTGGCCGGGGTGGCCGCCAGCCCGAGGT
TCACCCTGCCCGTGCCCGGCTTCGAGGGCTACCGCGAGCCGCTTTGCTTGAGCCCCGCTAGCAGCGGCTC
CTCTGCCAGCTTCATTTCTGACACCTTCTCCCCCTACACCTCGCCCTGCGTCTCGCCCAATAACGGCGGG
CCCGACGACCTGTGTCCGCAGTTTCAAAACATCCCTGCTCATTATTCCCCCAGAACCTCGCCAATAATGT
CACCTCGAACCAGCCTCGCCGAGGACAGCTGCCTGGGCCGCCACTCG
